Addgene plasmid #235148: pAAV-rev(CMV-TagBFP2)-EFS-mCherry-124-MUT-MRE
Purpose: Expresses the mCherry-based mutated (control) sensor for miR-124. TagBFP2 is expressed as a transduction reporter
Depositing lab: Giordano Lippi. Depositing organization: Scripps California (The Scripps Research Institute). Publication: MicroRNA mechanisms instructing Purkinje cell specification. Zolboot N, Xiao Y, Du JX, Ghanem MM, Choi SY, Junn MJ, Zampa F, Huang Z, MacRae IJ, Lippi G. Neuron. 2025 Apr 1:S0896-6273(25)00181-3. doi: 10.1016/j.neuron.2025.03.009. PubMed 40179877.
Backbone
  Vector backbone: pAAV
  Vector type: AAV
Growth in bacteria
  Bacterial resistance: Ampicillin, 100 μg/mL
  Growth temperature: 37°C
  Growth strain: NEB Stable
  Copy number: High Copy
Gene/Insert
  Gene/Insert name: mCherry with a mutated miR-124 MRE
  Species: Synthetic
  Mutation: 7 nucleotides of the miR-124 WT MRE mutated
  Promoter: EFS
  Cloning method: Restriction Enzyme; 5′ cloning site AgeI (not destroyed); 3′ cloning site MluI (not destroyed)
Terms and licenses: Academic/Nonprofit Terms; Industry Terms: Not Available to Industry
Depositor comments: Please visit https://doi.org/10.1101/2023.09.28.560023 for bioRxiv preprint.
How to cite: pAAV-rev(CMV-TagBFP2)-EFS-mCherry-124-MUT-MRE was a gift from Giordano Lippi (Addgene plasmid # 235148 ; http://n2t.net/addgene:235148 ; RRID:Addgene_235148)
