[The description below was written by a language model from this plasmid's Addgene catalogue record and pLannotate feature annotations shown in this document.]
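Description:
pAAV-rev(CMV-TagBFP2)-EFS-mCherry-124-MUT-MRE is an adeno-associated virus transfer plasmid of about 6 kb that carries a dual-fluorophore microRNA sensor between two AAV2 inverted terminal repeats, the elements required for replication and packaging of the intervening DNA into recombinant AAV particles. It is maintained in bacteria through a high-copy ColE1/pUC-type origin and selected with ampicillin via the β-lactamase gene. An f1 phage origin is also present in the backbone. The record specifies a recombination-deficient propagation strain, a common choice for preserving the ITRs.

The payload consists of two divergently oriented expression units. In the forward direction, the EFS (EF-1α core) promoter drives mCherry, followed by a 3′ region containing a miR-124 recognition element (MRE) in which seven nucleotides have been mutated, and then a bGH polyadenylation signal. The MRE itself is not annotated in the feature table, but it presumably lies in the gap between the mCherry coding sequence and the poly(A) signal. On the opposite strand, the CMV enhancer and promoter drive TagBFP2, terminated in the region of an SV40 poly(A) signal. A synthetic poly(A) signal and an α2-globin transcriptional pause site lie between the two promoters, and Gateway attB-type sites flank several modules.

Because the mutated MRE should no longer be recognised by miR-124, mCherry output is expected to be insensitive to that microRNA. This makes the construct the negative control for a matching wild-type sensor. TagBFP2 marks transduced cells and provides a reference signal against which mCherry can be normalised. The associated study concerns microRNA mechanisms in Purkinje cell specification.
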