Features (pLannotate 1.2.2; 22 found; start..end, strand, type, name):
      1..141     -  repeat_region  AAV2 ITR: inverted terminal repeat of adeno-associated virus serotype 2 inverted
    148..168     +  protein_bind   attB4: mutant version of attB; core recombination site for the Gateway® BP reaction BP Clonase™
    190..274     +  CDS            large T antigen (fragment): large T antigen from SV40 (simian virus 40)
    297..431     +  polyA_signal   SV40 poly(A) signal: SV40 polyadenylation signal
    470..1168    -  CDS            TagBFP: TagBFP is a basic (constitutively fluorescent) blue fluorescent protein published in 2008, derived from Entacmaea quadricolor. It is reported to be a very rapidly-maturing monomer with very low acid sensitivity.
   1183..1203    +  protein_bind   attB2: mutant version of attB; core recombination site for the Gateway® BP reaction BP Clonase™
   1228..1431    -  promoter       CMV promoter: human cytomegalovirus (CMV) immediate early promoter
   1432..1735    -  enhancer       CMV enhancer: human cytomegalovirus immediate early enhancer
   1811..1902    -  misc_feature   pause site: RNA polymerase II transcriptional pause signal from the human α2 globin gene
   1916..1964    -  polyA_signal   poly(A) signal: synthetic polyadenylation signal
   1965..1985    +  protein_bind   attB4: mutant version of attB; core recombination site for the Gateway® BP reaction BP Clonase™
   1992..2203    +  promoter       EF-1α core promoter: core promoter for human elongation factor EF-1α
   2234..2941    +  CDS            mCherry: mCherry is a basic (constitutively fluorescent) red fluorescent protein published in 2004, derived from Discosoma sp.. It is reported to be a very rapidly-maturing monomer with low acid sensitivity.
   3093..3204    +  polyA_signal   bGH poly(A) signal: bovine growth hormone polyadenylation signal
   3308..3448    +  repeat_region  AAV2 ITR: inverted terminal repeat of adeno-associated virus serotype 2 inverted
   3453..3504    -  misc_feature   bom (fragment): basis of mobility region from pBR322
   3523..3978    +  rep_origin     f1 ori (sequence partly withheld): f1 bacteriophage origin of replication; arrow indicates direction of (+) strand synthesis
   3979..4028    -  misc_feature   bom (fragment): basis of mobility region from pBR322
   4130..4165    -  CDS            rop (fragment): Rop protein, which maintains plasmids at low copy number; rop
   4260..4364    +  promoter       AmpR promoter: bla
   4365..5225    +  CDS            AmpR: β-lactamase; bla; confers resistance to ampicillin, carbenicillin, and related antibiotics
   5396..5984    +  rep_origin     ori: high-copy-number ColE1/pMB1/pBR322/pUC origin of replication
>Addgene plasmid #235148 | pAAV-rev(CMV-TagBFP2)-EFS-mCherry-124-MUT-MRE | addgene full sequence | sequence record 469846 | Addgene NGS Result
CCTGCAGGCAGCTGCGCGCTCGCTCGCTCACTGAGGCCGCCCGGGCAAAGCCCGGGCGTCGGGCGACCTT
TGGTCGCCCGGCCTCAGTGAGCGAGCGAGCGCGCAGAGAGGGAGTGGCCAACTCCATCACTAGGGGTTCC
TTCTAGACAACTTTGTATAGAAAAGTTGCCCTTAATTAATCGAGAGATCTGATCATAATCAGCCATACCA
CATTTGTAGAGGTTTTACTTGCTTTAAAAAACCTCCCACACCTCCCCCTGAACCTGAAACATAAAATGAA
TGCAATTGTTGTTGTTAACTTGTTTATTGCAGCTTATAATGGTTACAAATAAGGCAATAGCATCACAAAT
TTCACAAATAAGGCATTTTTTTCACTGCATTCTAGTTTTGGTTTGTCCAAACTCATCAATGTATCTTATC
ATGTCTGGATCTCGCGGCCGCACTATGTATAATAAAGTTGGGTACCTCAATTAAGCTTGTGCCCCAGTTT
GCTAGGGAGGTCGCAGTATCTGGCCACTGCCACCTCGTGCTGCTCGACGTAGGTCTCGTTGTTGGCCTCC
TTGATTCTTTCCAGTCTGTAGTCCACATAGTAGACGCCAGGCATCTTGAGGTTCTTAGCGGGTTTCTTGG
ATCTATATGTGGTCTTGGCGTTTGCGATCAGATGGCTCCCGCCCACGAGCTTCAGGGCCATGTCGTTTCT
GCCTTCCAGGCCGCCGTCAGCGGGGTACAGCGTCTCGGTGAAGGCCTCCCAGCCGAGTGTTTTCTTCTGC
ATCACAGGGCCGTTGGATGTGAAGTTCACCCCTCTGATCTTGACGTTGTAGATGAGGCAGCCGTCCTGGA
GGCTGGTGTCCTGGGTAGCGGTCAGCACGCCCCCGTCTTCGTATGTGGTGACTCTCTCCCATGTGAAGCC
CTCAGGGAAGGACTGCTTGAAGAAGTCGGGGATGCCCTGGGTGTGGTTGATGAAGGTCTTGCTGCCGTAG
AGGAAGCTAGTAGCCAGGATGTCGAAGGCGAAGGGGAGAGGGCCGCCCTCGACCACCTTGATTCTCATGG
TCTGGGTGCCCTCGTAGGGCTTGCCTTCGCCCTCGGATGTGCACTTGAAGTGATGGTTGTCCACGGTGCC
CTCCATGTACAGCTTCATGTGCATGTTCTCCTTAATCAGCTCGCTCATGGTGGCGGCGCGCCCCACTTTG
TACAAGAAAGCTGGGTGATCTGACGGTTCACTAAACCAGCTCTGCTTATATAGACCTCCCACCGTACACG
CCTACCGCCCATTTGCGTCAATGGGGCGGAGTTGTTACGACATTTTGGAAAGTCCCGTTGATTTTGGTGC
CAAAACAAACTCCCATTGACGTCAATGGGGTGGAGACTTGGAAATCCCCGTGAGTCAAACCGCTATCCAC
GCCCATTGATGTACTGCCAAAACCGCATCACCATGGTAATAGCGATGACTAATACGTAGATGTACTGCCA
AGTAGGAAAGTCCCATAAGGTCATGTACTGGGCATAATGCCAGGCGGGCCATTTACCGTCATTGACGTCA
ATAGGGGGCGTACTTGGCATATGATACACTTGATGTACTGCCAAGTGGGCAGTTTACCGTAAATACTCCA
CCCATTGACGTCAATGGAAAGTCCCTATTGGCGTTACTATGGGAACATACGTCATTATTGACGTCAATGG
GCGGGGGTCGTTGGGCGGTCAGCCAGGCGGGCCATTTACCGTAAGTTATGTAACGCGGAACTCCATATAT
GGGCTATGAACTAATGACCCCGTAATTGATTACTATTAATAACTACTCGAGAGCCTGCTTAGAGAAATGT
TCTGGCACCTGCACTTGCACTGGGGACAGCCTATTTTGCTAGTTTGTTTTGTTTCGTTTTGTTTTGATGG
AGAGCGTATGTTAGTACTATCGATTCACACAAAAAACCAACACACAGATGTAATGAAAATAAAGATATTT
TATTCAACTTTGTATAGAAAAGTTGACTAGTGGGCAGAGCGCACATCGCCCACAGTCCCCGAGAAGTTGG
GGGGAGGGGTCGGCAATTGATCCGGTGCCTAGAGAAGGTGGCGCGGGGTAAACTGGGAAAGTGATGTCGT
GTACTGGCTCCGCCTTTTTCCCGAGGGTGGGGGAGAACCGTATATAAGTGCAGTAGTCGCCGTGAACGTT
CTTTTTCGCAACGGGTTTGCCGCCAGAACACAGGCGTACGGCCACCATGAGACCGGTGCCACCATGGTGA
GCAAGGGCGAGGAGGATAACATGGCCATCATCAAGGAGTTCATGCGCTTCAAGGTGCACATGGAGGGCTC
CGTGAACGGCCACGAGTTCGAGATCGAGGGCGAGGGCGAGGGCCGCCCCTACGAGGGCACCCAGACCGCC
AAGCTGAAGGTGACCAAGGGTGGCCCCCTGCCCTTCGCCTGGGACATCCTGTCCCCTCAGTTCATGTACG
GCTCCAAGGCCTACGTGAAGCACCCCGCCGACATCCCCGACTACTTGAAGCTGTCCTTCCCCGAGGGCTT
CAAGTGGGAGCGCGTGATGAACTTCGAGGACGGCGGCGTGGTGACCGTGACCCAGGACTCCTCCCTGCAG
GACGGCGAGTTCATCTACAAGGTGAAGCTGCGCGGCACCAACTTCCCCTCCGACGGCCCCGTAATGCAGA
AGAAGACCATGGGCTGGGAGGCCTCCTCCGAGCGGATGTACCCCGAGGACGGCGCCCTGAAGGGCGAGAT
CAAGCAGAGGCTGAAGCTGAAGGACGGCGGCCACTACGACGCTGAGGTCAAGACCACCTACAAGGCCAAG
AAGCCCGTGCAGCTGCCCGGCGCCTACAACGTCAACATCAAGTTGGACATCACCTCCCACAACGAGGACT
ACACCATCGTGGAACAGTACGAACGCGCCGAGGGCCGCCACTCCACCGGCGGCATGGACGAGCTGTACAA
GTAACAACTTGGATCCAGTGTGGAGGACTTAATCGGTCATTTGCTCACTATGGAATGTGGTCTCTGATGC
TTTATAACGTGGTTTTTTAATCTGTTCCCCTTTGAATACAGAATCCACGCGTGAATTCCTAGAGCTCGCT
GATCAGCCTCGACTGTGCCTTCTAGTTGCCAGCCATCTGTTGTTTGCCCCTCCCCCGTGCCTTCCTTGAC
CCTGGAAGGTGCCACTCCCACTGTCCTTTCCTAATAAAATGAGGAAATTGCATCGCATTGTCTGAGTAGG
TGTCATTCTATTCTGGGGGGTGGGGTGGGGCAGGACAGCAAGGGGGAGGATTGGGAAGAGAATAGCAGGC
ATGCTGGGGAGGGCCGCAGGAACCCCTAGTGATGGAGTTGGCCACTCCCTCTCTGCGCGCTCGCTCGCTC
ACTGAGGCCGGGCGACCAAAGGTCGCCCGACGCCCGGGCTTTGCCCGGGCGGCCTCAGTGAGCGAGCGAG
CGCGCAGCTGCCTGCAGGGGCGCCTGATGCGGTATTTTCTCCTTACGCATCTGTGCGGTATTTCACACCG
CATA
[95 nt withheld, positions 3505-3599]
T
[46 nt withheld, positions 3601-3646]
C
[141 nt withheld, positions 3648-3788]
CCTTTGACGTTGGAGTCCACGTTCTTT
[37 nt withheld, positions 3816-3852]
ACTCTATCTCGGGCTATTCTTTTGATTTATAAGGGATTTTGCCGATTTCGGTCTATTGGTTAAAAAATGA
GCTGATTTAACAAAAATTTAACGCGAATTTTAACAAAATATTAACGTTTACAATTTTATGGTGCACTCTC
AGTACAATCTGCTCTGATGCCGCATAGTTAAGCCAGCCCCGACACCCGCCAACACCCGCTGACGCGCCCT
GACGGGCTTGTCTGCTCCCGGCATCCGCTTACAGACAAGCTGTGACCGTCTCCGGGAGCTGCATGTGTCA
GAGGTTTTCACCGTCATCACCGAAACGCGCGAGACGAAAGGGCCTCGTGATACGCCTATTTTTATAGGTT
AATGTCATGATAATAATGGTTTCTTAGACGTCAGGTGGCACTTTTCGGGGAAATGTGCGCGGAACCCCTA
TTTGTTTATTTTTCTAAATACATTCAAATATGTATCCGCTCATGAGACAATAACCCTGATAAATGCTTCA
ATAATATTGAAAAAGGAAGAGTATGAGTATTCAACATTTCCGTGTCGCCCTTATTCCCTTTTTTGCGGCA
TTTTGCCTTCCTGTTTTTGCTCACCCAGAAACGCTGGTGAAAGTAAAAGATGCTGAAGATCAGTTGGGTG
CACGAGTGGGTTACATCGAACTGGATCTCAACAGCGGTAAGATCCTTGAGAGTTTTCGCCCCGAAGAACG
TTTTCCAATGATGAGCACTTTTAAAGTTCTGCTATGTGGCGCGGTATTATCCCGTATTGACGCCGGGCAA
GAGCAACTCGGTCGCCGCATACACTATTCTCAGAATGACTTGGTTGAGTACTCACCAGTCACAGAAAAGC
ATCTTACGGATGGCATGACAGTAAGAGAATTATGCAGTGCTGCCATAACCATGAGTGATAACACTGCGGC
CAACTTACTTCTGACAACGATCGGAGGACCGAAGGAGCTAACCGCTTTTTTGCACAACATGGGGGATCAT
GTAACTCGCCTTGATCGTTGGGAACCGGAGCTGAATGAAGCCATACCAAACGACGAGCGTGACACCACGA
TGCCTGTAGCAATGGCAACAACGTTGCGCAAACTATTAACTGGCGAACTACTTACTCTAGCTTCCCGGCA
ACAATTAATAGACTGGATGGAGGCGGATAAAGTTGCAGGACCACTTCTGCGCTCGGCCCTTCCGGCTGGC
TGGTTTATTGCTGATAAATCTGGAGCCGGTGAGCGTGGAAGCCGCGGTATCATTGCAGCACTGGGGCCAG
ATGGTAAGCCCTCCCGTATCGTAGTTATCTACACGACGGGGAGTCAGGCAACTATGGATGAACGAAATAG
ACAGATCGCTGAGATAGGTGCCTCACTGATTAAGCATTGGTAACTGTCAGACCAAGTTTACTCATATATA
CTTTAGATTGATTTAAAACTTCATTTTTAATTTAAAAGGATCTAGGTGAAGATCCTTTTTGATAATCTCA
TGACCAAAATCCCTTAACGTGAGTTTTCGTTCCACTGAGCGTCAGACCCCGTAGAAAAGATCAAAGGATC
TTCTTGAGATCCTTTTTTTCTGCGCGTAATCTGCTGCTTGCAAACAAAAAAACCACCGCTACCAGCGGTG
GTTTGTTTGCCGGATCAAGAGCTACCAACTCTTTTTCCGAAGGTAACTGGCTTCAGCAGAGCGCAGATAC
CAAATACTGTTCTTCTAGTGTAGCCGTAGTTAGGCCACCACTTCAAGAACTCTGTAGCACCGCCTACATA
CCTCGCTCTGCTAATCCTGTTACCAGTGGCTGCTGCCAGTGGCGATAAGTCGTGTCTTACCGGGTTGGAC
TCAAGACGATAGTTACCGGATAAGGCGCAGCGGTCGGGCTGAACGGGGGGTTCGTGCACACAGCCCAGCT
TGGAGCGAACGACCTACACCGAACTGAGATACCTACAGCGTGAGCTATGAGAAAGCGCCACGCTTCCCGA
AGGGAGAAAGGCGGACAGGTATCCGGTAAGCGGCAGGGTCGGAACAGGAGAGCGCACGAGGGAGCTTCCA
GGGGGAAACGCCTGGTATCTTTATAGTCCTGTCGGGTTTCGCCACCTCTGACTTGAGCGTCGATTTTTGT
GATGCTCGTCAGGGGGGCGGAGCCTATGGAAAAACGCCAGCAACGCGGCCTTTTTACGGTTCCTGGCCTT
TTGCTGGCCTTTTGCTCACATGT
